>Addgene plasmid #222602 | MAC3-N-GFP | addgene full sequence | sequence record 441421 | Addgene NGS Result
CGCGTTGACATTGATTATTGACTAGTTATTAATAGTAATCAATTACGGGGTCATTAGTTCATAGCCCATA
TATGGAGTTCCGCGTTACATAACTTACGGTAAATGGCCCGCCTGGCTGACCGCCCAACGACCCCCGCCCA
TTGACGTCAATAATGACGTATGTTCCCATAGTAACGCCAATAGGGACTTTCCATTGACGTCAATGGGTGG
AGTATTTACGGTAAACTGCCCACTTGGCAGTACATCAAGTGTATCATATGCCAAGTACGCCCCCTATTGA
CGTCAATGACGGTAAATGGCCCGCCTGGCATTATGCCCAGTACATGACCTTATGGGACTTTCCTACTTGG
CAGTACATCTACGTATTAGTCATCGCTATTACCATGGTGATGCGGTTTTGGCAGTACATCAATGGGCGTG
GATAGCGGTTTGACTCACGGGGATTTCCAAGTCTCCACCCCATTGACGTCAATGGGAGTTTGTTTTGGCA
CCAAAATCAACGGGACTTTCCAAAATGTCGTAACAACTCCGCCCCATTGACGCAAATGGGCGGTAGGCGT
GTACGGTGGGAGGTCTATATAAGCAGAGCTCTCCCTATCAGTGATAGAGATCTCCCTATCAGTGATAGAG
ATCGTCGACGAGCTCGTTTAGTGAACCGTCAGATCGCCTGGAGACGCCATCCACGCTGTTTTGACCTCCA
TAGAAGACACCGGGACCGATCCAGCCTCCGGACTCTAGCGTTTAAACTTAAGCTTGGTACCGAGCTCGGA
TCCACTAGTCCAGTGTGGTGGAATTCTGCAGATATCCAGCACAGTGGCGGCCGCTCGAGACCATGTTCAA
GAACCTGATCTGGCTGAAGGAGGTGGACAGCACCCAGGAGAGACTGAAGGAGTGGAACGTGTCCTACGGC
ACCGCCCTGGTGGCCGACAGACAGACCAAGGGCAGAGGCGGCCCGGGCAGAAAGTGGCTGAGCCAGGAGG
GCGGCCTGTACTTCAGCTTCCTGCTGAACCCCAAGGAGTTCGAGAACCTGCTGCAGCTGCCCCTGGTGCT
GGGCCTGAGCGTGAGCGAGGCCCTGGAGGAGATCACCGAGATCCCCTTCAGCCTGAAGTGGCCCAACGAC
GTGTACTTCCAGGAGAAGAAGGTGAGCGGCGTGCTGTGCGAGCTGAGCAAGGACAAGCTGATCGTGGGCA
TCGGCATCAACGTGAACCAGAGAGAGATCCCCGAGGAGATCAAGGACAGAGCCACCACCCTGTACGAGAT
CACCGGCAAGGACTGGGACAGAAAGGAGGTGCTGCTGAAGGTGCTGAAGAGAATCAGCGAGAACCTGAAG
AAGTTCAAGGAGAAGGACTACCCATACGATGTTCCTGACTATGCCGGTACCGAGCTCGGATCCACCATGG
CTAGCTGGAGCCACCCGCAGTTCGAGAAAGGTGGAGGTTCCGGAGGTGGATCGGGAGGTGGATCGTGGAG
CCACCCGCAGTTCGAAAAAGCGGCCGATATCACAAGTTTGTACAAAAAAGCAGGCTTCAACATGGTGAGC
AAGGGCGAGGAGCTGTTCACCGGGGTGGTGCCCATCCTGGTCGAGCTGGACGGCGACGTAAACGGCCACA
AGTTCAGCGTGTCCGGCGAGGGCGAGGGCGATGCCACCTACGGCAAGCTGACCCTGAAGTTCATCTGCAC
CACCGGCAAGCTGCCCGTGCCCTGGCCCACCCTCGTGACCACCCTGACCTACGGCGTGCAGTGCTTCAGC
CGCTACCCCGACCACATGAAGCAGCACGACTTCTTCAAGTCCGCCATGCCCGAAGGCTACGTCCAGGAGC
GCACCATCTTCTTCAAGGACGACGGCAACTACAAGACCCGCGCCGAGGTGAAGTTCGAGGGCGACACCCT
GGTGAACCGCATCGAGCTGAAGGGCATCGACTTCAAGGAGGACGGCAACATCCTGGGGCACAAGCTGGAG
TACAACTACAACAGCCACAACGTCTATATCATGGCCGACAAGCAGAAGAACGGCATCAAGGTGAACTTCA
AGATCCGCCACAACATCGAGGACGGCAGCGTGCAGCTCGCCGACCACTACCAGCAGAACACCCCCATCGG
CGACGGCCCCGTGCTGCTGCCCGACAACCACTACCTGAGCACCCAGTCCGCCCTGAGCAAAGACCCCAAC
GAGAAGCGCGATCACATGGTCCTGCTGGAGTTCGTGACCGCCGCCGGGATCACTCTCGGCATGGACGAGC
TGACAAGGACCCAGCTTTCTTGTACAAAGTGGTGACGTAAGCTAGGGGCCCGTTTAAACCCGCTGATCAG
CCTCGACTGTGCCTTCTAGTTGCCAGCCATCTGTTGTTTGCCCCTCCCCCGTGCCTTCCTTGACCCTGGA
AGGTGCCACTCCCACTGTCCTTTCCTAATAAAATGAGGAAATTGCATCGCATTGTCTGAGTAGGTGTCAT
TCTATTCTGGGGGGTGGGGTGGGGCAGGACAGCAAGGGGGAGGATTGGGAAGACAATAGCAGGCATGCTG
GGGATGCGGTGGGCTCTATGGCTTCTGAGGCGGAAAGAACCAGCTGGGGCTCTAGGGGGTATCCCC
[124 nt withheld, positions 2587-2710]
C
[91 nt withheld, positions 2712-2802]
AGGGTGATGGTTCACGTACCTAGAAGTTCCTATTCCGAAGTTCCTATTCTCTAGAAAGTATAGGAACTTC
CTTGGCCAAAAAGCCTGAACTCACCGCGACGTCTGTCGAGAAGTTTCTGATCGAAAAGTTCGACAGCGTC
TCCGACCTGATGCAGCTCTCGGAGGGCGAAGAATCTCGTGCTTTCAGCTTCGATGTAGGAGGGCGTGGAT
ATGTCCTGCGGGTAAATAGCTGCGCCGATGGTTTCTACAAAGATCGTTATGTTTATCGGCACTTTGCATC
GGCCGCGCTCCCGATTCCGGAAGTGCTTGACATTGGGGAATTCAGCGAGAGCCTGACCTATTGCATCTCC
CGCCGTGCACAGGGTGTCACGTTGCAAGACCTGCCTGAAACCGAACTGCCCGCTGTTCTGCAGCCGGTCG
CGGAGGCCATGGATGCGATCGCTGCGGCCGATCTTAGCCAGACGAGCGGGTTCGGCCCATTCGGACCGCA
AGGAATCGGTCAATACACTACATGGCGTGATTTCATATGCGCGATTGCTGATCCCCATGTGTATCACTGG
CAAACTGTGATGGACGACACCGTCAGTGCGTCCGTCGCGCAGGCTCTCGATGAGCTGATGCTTTGGGCCG
AGGACTGCCCCGAAGTCCGGCACCTCGTGCACGCGGATTTCGGCTCCAACAATGTCCTGACGGACAATGG
CCGCATAACAGCGGTCATTGACTGGAGCGAGGCGATGTTCGGGGATTCCCAATACGAGGTCGCCAACATC
TTCTTCTGGAGGCCGTGGTTGGCTTGTATGGAGCAGCAGACGCGCTACTTCGAGCGGAGGCATCCGGAGC
TTGCAGGATCGCCGCGGCTCCGGGCGTATATGCTCCGCATTGGTCTTGACCAACTCTATCAGAGCTTGGT
TGACGGCAATTTCGATGATGCAGCTTGGGCGCAGGGTCGATGCGACGCAATCGTCCGATCCGGAGCCGGG
ACTGTCGGGCGTACACAAATCGCCCGCAGAAGCGCGGCCGTCTGGACCGATGGCTGTGTAGAAGTACTCG
CCGATAGTGGAAACCGACGCCCCAGCACTCGTCCGAGGGCAAAGGAATAGCACGTACTACGAGATTTCGA
TTCCACCGCCGCCTTCTATGAAAGGTTGGGCTTCGGAATCGTTTTCCGGGACGCCGGCTGGATGATCCTC
CAGCGCGGGGATCTCATGCTGGAGTTCTTCGCCCACCCCAACTTGTTTATTGCAGCTTATAATGGTTACA
AATAAAGCAATAGCATCACAAATTTCACAAATAAAGCATTTTTTTCACTGCATTCTAGTTGTGGTTTGTC
CAAACTCATCAATGTATCTTATCATGTCTGTATACCGTCGACCTCTAGCTAGAGCTTGGCGTAATCATGG
TCATAGCTGTTTCCTGTGTGAAATTGTTATCCGCTCACAATTCCACACAACATACGAGCCGGAAGCATAA
AGTGTAAAGCCTGGGGTGCCTAATGAGTGAGCTAACTCACATTAATTGCGTTGCGCTCACTGCCCGCTTT
CCAGTCGGGAAACCTGTCGTGCCAGCTGCATTAATGAATCGGCCAACGCGCGGGGAGAGGCGGTTTGCGT
ATTGGGCGCTCTTCCGCTTCCTCGCTCACTGACTCGCTGCGCTCGGTCGTTCGGCTGCGGCGAGCGGTAT
CAGCTCACTCAAAGGCGGTAATACGGTTATCCACAGAATCAGGGGATAACGCAGGAAAGAACATGTGAGC
AAAAGGCCAGCAAAAGGCCAGGAACCGTAAAAAGGCCGCGTTGCTGGCGTTTTTCCATAGGCTCCGCCCC
CCTGACGAGCATCACAAAAATCGACGCTCAAGTCAGAGGTGGCGAAACCCGACAGGACTATAAAGATACC
AGGCGTTTCCCCCTGGAAGCTCCCTCGTGCGCTCTCCTGTTCCGACCCTGCCGCTTACCGGATACCTGTC
CGCCTTTCTCCCTTCGGGAAGCGTGGCGCTTTCTCATAGCTCACGCTGTAGGTATCTCAGTTCGGTGTAG
GTCGTTCGCTCCAAGCTGGGCTGTGTGCACGAACCCCCCGTTCAGCCCGACCGCTGCGCCTTATCCGGTA
ACTATCGTCTTGAGTCCAACCCGGTAAGACACGACTTATCGCCACTGGCAGCAGCCACTGGTAACAGGAT
TAGCAGAGCGAGGTATGTAGGCGGTGCTACAGAGTTCTTGAAGTGGTGGCCTAACTACGGCTACACTAGA
AGAACAGTATTTGGTATCTGCGCTCTGCTGAAGCCAGTTACCTTCGGAAAAAGAGTTGGTAGCTCTTGAT
CCGGCAAACAAACCACCGCTGGTAGCGGTGGTTTTTTTGTTTGCAAGCAGCAGATTACGCGCAGAAAAAA
AGGATCTCAAGAAGATCCTTTGATCTTTTCTACGGGGTCTGACGCTCAGTGGAACGAAAACTCACGTTAA
GGGATTTTGGTCATGAGATTATCAAAAAGGATCTTCACCTAGATCCTTTTAAATTAAAAATGAAGTTTTA
AATCAATCTAAAGTATATATGAGTAAACTTGGTCTGACAGTTACCAATGCTTAATCAGTGAGGCACCTAT
CTCAGCGATCTGTCTATTTCGTTCATCCATAGTTGCCTGACTCCCCGTCGTGTAGATAACTACGATACGG
GAGGGCTTACCATCTGGCCCCAGTGCTGCAATGATACCGCGAGACCCACGCTCACCGGCTCCAGATTTAT
CAGCAATAAACCAGCCAGCCGGAAGGGCCGAGCGCAGAAGTGGTCCTGCAACTTTATCCGCCTCCATCCA
GTCTATTAATTGTTGCCGGGAAGCTAGAGTAAGTAGTTCGCCAGTTAATAGTTTGCGCAACGTTGTTGCC
ATTGCTACAGGCATCGTGGTGTCACGCTCGTCGTTTGGTATGGCTTCATTCAGCTCCGGTTCCCAACGAT
CAAGGCGAGTTACATGATCCCCCATGTTGTGCAAAAAAGCGGTTAGCTCCTTCGGTCCTCCGATCGTTGT
CAGAAGTAAGTTGGCCGCAGTGTTATCACTCATGGTTATGGCAGCACTGCATAATTCTCTTACTGTCATG
CCATCCGTAAGATGCTTTTCTGTGACTGGTGAGTACTCAACCAAGTCATTCTGAGAATAGTGTATGCGGC
GACCGAGTTGCTCTTGCCCGGCGTCAATACGGGATAATACCGCGCCACATAGCAGAACTTTAAAAGTGCT
CATCATTGGAAAACGTTCTTCGGGGCGAAAACTCTCAAGGATCTTACCGCTGTTGAGATCCAGTTCGATG
TAACCCACTCGTGCACCCAACTGATCTTCAGCATCTTTTACTTTCACCAGCGTTTCTGGGTGAGCAAAAA
CAGGAAGGCAAAATGCCGCAAAAAAGGGAATAAGGGCGACACGGAAATGTTGAATACTCATACTCTTCCT
TTTTCAATATTATTGAAGCATTTATCAGGGTTATTGTCTCATGAGCGGATACATATTTGAATGTATTTAG
AAAAATAAACAAATAGGGGTTCCGCGCACATTTCCCCGAAAAGTGCCACCTGACGTCGACGGATCGGGAG
ATCTCCCGATCCCCTATGGTGCACTCTCAGTACAATCTGCTCTGATGCCGCATAGTTAAGCCAGTATCTG
CTCCCTGCTTGTGTGTTGGAGGTCGCTGAGTAGTGCGCGAGCAAAATTTAAGCTACAACAAGGCAAGGCT
TGACCGACAATTGCATGAAGAATCTGCTTAGGGTTAGGCGTTTTGCGCTGCTTCGCGATGTACGGGCCAG
ATATA
Features (pLannotate 1.2.2; 27 found; start..end, strand, type, name):
      7..386     +  enhancer       CMV enhancer: human cytomegalovirus immediate early enhancer
    387..590     +  promoter       CMV promoter: human cytomegalovirus (CMV) immediate early promoter
    592..611     +  promoter       PLtetO-1 promoter (fragment): modified phage lambda PL promoter with tet operator sites (Lutz and Bujard, 1997)
    613..632     +  promoter       PLtetO-1 promoter (fragment): modified phage lambda PL promoter with tet operator sites (Lutz and Bujard, 1997)
    640..673     +  promoter       TRE3GV promoter (fragment): 3rd-generation Tet-responsive promoter that can be activated by binding of Tet-On® 3G, optimized for retroviral and lentiviral vectors
    833..1345    +  CDS            BioID2 (fragment): promiscuous R40G mutant of a biotin protein ligase from Aquifex aeolicus (Kim et al., 2016)
   1349..1374    +  CDS            3xHA (fragment): three tandem HA epitope tags
   1406..1425    +  CDS            Strep-Tag II (fragment): peptide that binds Strep-Tactin®, an engineered form of streptavidin
   1466..1488    +  CDS            Strep-Tag II (fragment): peptide that binds Strep-Tactin®, an engineered form of streptavidin
   1502..1526    +  protein_bind   attB1: mutant version of attB; recombination site for the Gateway® BP reaction BP Clonase™
   1532..2242    +  CDS            EGFP: EGFP is a basic (constitutively fluorescent) green fluorescent protein published in 1996, derived from Aequorea victoria. It is reported to be a rapidly-maturing weak dimer with moderate acid sensitivity.
   2249..2273    -  protein_bind   attB2: mutant version of attB; recombination site for the Gateway® BP reaction BP Clonase™
   2317..2541    +  polyA_signal   bGH poly(A) signal: bovine growth hormone polyadenylation signal
   2545..2566    +  promoter       SV40 promoter (fragment): SV40 enhancer and early promoter
   2587..2820    +  rep_origin     f1 ori (fragment) (sequence partly withheld): f1 bacteriophage origin of replication; arrow indicates direction of (+) strand synthesis
   2825..2872    +  protein_bind   FRT: FLP-mediated recombination occurs in the 8-bp core sequence TCTAGAAA (Turan and Bode, 2011). FLP recombinase from the Saccharomyces cerevisiae 2μ plasmid
   2880..3902    +  CDS            HygR: aminoglycoside phosphotransferase from E. coli; aph(4)-Ia; confers resistance to hygromycin
   3912..4037    +  CDS            ble (fragment): BLE_KLEPN - Experimental evidence at protein level: Swiss-Prot protein existence level 1. Binding protein with a strong affinity to the bleomycin family of antibiotics. Binds to CL990; an antimitotic-antibiotic compound. From Klebsiella pneumoniae.
   4032..4153    +  polyA_signal   SV40 poly(A) signal: SV40 polyadenylation signal
   4226..4242    -  protein_bind   lac operator: The lac repressor binds to the lac operator to inhibit transcription in E. coli. This inhibition can be relieved by adding lactose or isopropyl-β-D-thiogalactopyranoside (IPTG). lac repressor encoded by lacI
   4250..4280    -  promoter       lac promoter: promoter for the E. coli lac operon
   4295..4316    -  protein_bind   CAP binding site: CAP binding activates transcription in the presence of cAMP. E. coli catabolite activator protein
   4329..4421    -  CDS            lacI (fragment): lac repressor; lacI; The lac repressor binds to the lac operator to inhibit transcription in E. coli. This inhibition can be relieved by adding lactose or isopropyl-β-D-thiogalactopyranoside (IPTG).
   4604..5192    -  rep_origin     ori: high-copy-number ColE1/pMB1/pBR322/pUC origin of replication
   5363..6223    -  CDS            AmpR: β-lactamase; bla; confers resistance to ampicillin, carbenicillin, and related antibiotics
   6224..6328    -  promoter       AmpR promoter: bla
   6387..6439    -  misc_feature   bom (fragment): basis of mobility region from pBR322
