[The description below was written by a language model from this plasmid's Addgene catalogue record and pLannotate feature annotations shown in this document.]
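Description:
MAC3-N-GFP is a 6.6 kb mammalian expression plasmid made by Gateway recombination of a 717 bp EGFP coding sequence into the MAC3-tag-N destination backbone. It is propagated in E. coli from a high-copy ColE1/pUC-type origin with ampicillin selection (AmpR under its own bla promoter). Short fragments of an f1 origin, lac regulatory elements and a pBR322 bom region are also annotated as backbone remnants.

The expression cassette is driven by the CMV immediate-early enhancer and promoter. This is followed directly by short matches to tet operator-containing promoters, which suggests a tetracycline-regulatable CMV/TetO arrangement, although the catalogue entry lists the promoter only as CMV. Downstream lies the N-terminal MAC3 tag, which the feature table resolves into a region matching the promiscuous biotin ligase BioID2 (partial match), an HA epitope, and two Strep-Tag II motifs. An attB1 site joins the tag to EGFP, and attB2 and a bGH polyadenylation signal close the unit. The tag therefore combines proximity-dependent biotinylation with Strep-Tactin affinity purification and HA detection in a single fusion.

Behind the cassette, an FRT site sits immediately upstream of a hygromycin resistance gene that has no annotated promoter of its own and ends in an SV40 poly(A) signal. This layout is typical of FLP-mediated, single-copy integration into a genomic FRT landing site, where insertion activates hygromycin resistance for stable line selection. The record itself does not name a host cell line. The stated purpose is expression of MAC3-tagged GFP. In protein-interaction studies using MAC-tag approaches, a tagged fluorescent protein of this kind would plausibly serve as a background control, though the record does not say so explicitly.
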