Addgene plasmid #222602: MAC3-N-GFP
Purpose: Expression of MAC3-tagged GFP (N-terminal)
Depositing lab: Markku Varjosalo. Depositing organization: University of Helsinki, Institute of Biotechnology. Publication: Analyzing Protein Interactions by MAC-Tag Approaches. Liu X, Salokas K, Keskitalo S, Martinez-Botia P, Varjosalo M. Methods Mol Biol. 2023;2690:281-297. doi: 10.1007/978-1-0716-3327-4_24. PubMed 37450155.
Backbone
  Vector backbone: MAC3-tag-N (Addgene #185482)
  Vector type: Mammalian Expression, Bacterial Expression
Growth in bacteria
  Bacterial resistance: Ampicillin, 100 μg/mL
  Growth temperature: 37°C
  Growth strain: DH5alpha
  Copy number: High Copy
Gene/Insert
  Gene/Insert name: EGFP
  Species: Synthetic
  Insert size (bp): 717
  Promoter: CMV
  Tag / fusion protein: MAC3 (N terminal on insert)
  Cloning method: Gateway Cloning
Terms and licenses: Academic/Nonprofit Terms; Industry Terms
How to cite: MAC3-N-GFP was a gift from Markku Varjosalo (Addgene plasmid # 222602 ; http://n2t.net/addgene:222602 ; RRID:Addgene_222602)
